Addgene plasmid #111163: LENC
Purpose: miR-E (miR-30 variant)-based RNAi with mCherry reporter
Depositing lab: Johannes Zuber. Depositing organization: Research Institute of Molecular Pathology (IMP). Publication: An optimized microRNA backbone for effective single-copy RNAi. Fellmann C, Hoffmann T, Sridhar V, Hopfgartner B, Muhar M, Roth M, Lai DY, Barbosa IA, Kwon JS, Guan Y, Sinha N, Zuber J. Cell Rep. 2013 Dec 26;5(6):1704-13. doi: 10.1016/j.celrep.2013.11.020. Epub 2013 Dec 12. PubMed 24332856.
Backbone
  Vector backbone: pMSCV
  Vector type: Retroviral
  Selectable markers: Neomycin (select with G418)
Growth in bacteria
  Bacterial resistance: Ampicillin, 100 μg/mL
  Growth temperature: 37°C
  Growth strain: NEB Stable
  Copy number: High Copy
Gene/Insert
  Gene/Insert name: miR-E (miR-30 variant) (alt name: miR-E-PGK-Puro-IRES-mCherry)
  gRNA/shRNA sequence: Ren.713
  Species: H. sapiens (human)
  Mutation: WT
  Cloning method: Restriction Enzyme; 5′ cloning site Unknown (unknown if destroyed); 3′ cloning site Unknown (unknown if destroyed)
Terms and licenses: Academic/Nonprofit Terms; Industry Terms: Not Available to Industry
How to cite: LENC was a gift from Johannes Zuber (Addgene plasmid # 111163 ; http://n2t.net/addgene:111163 ; RRID:Addgene_111163)
