[The description below was written by a language model from this plasmid's Addgene catalogue record and pLannotate feature annotations shown in this document.]
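Description:
LENC is a gammaretroviral RNAi vector built on the pMSCV backbone, designed to express short hairpin RNAs embedded in the optimized miR-E scaffold, a variant of the human miR-30 microRNA context. The 8,077-nt plasmid is propagated in E. coli through a high-copy ColE1/pUC-type origin and selected with ampicillin via the β-lactamase gene. Short fragments annotated as TcR, lacI, rop, bom and lacZα are backbone remnants with no functional role.

The viral cassette is bounded by murine embryonic stem cell virus 5' and 3' LTRs and includes the MESV Ψ packaging signal and a truncated gag segment, which together allow the transcript to be packaged into retroviral particles when helper functions are supplied in trans. Downstream of gag lies the microRNA cassette. Only the 3' miR-30a flanking region is annotated, and no separate promoter precedes it, so the hairpin is presumably transcribed from the 5' LTR. The hairpin recorded for this plasmid is Ren.713, by its name a Renilla-directed shRNA of the kind commonly used as a neutral control, though the record does not say so explicitly. A mouse PGK promoter then drives a bicistronic transcript encoding NeoR (G418 resistance) followed by an EMCV IRES and mCherry, so transduced cells can be both drug-selected and tracked by red fluorescence.

The catalogue's alternative insert name mentions Puro, but both the selectable-marker field and the feature table indicate neomycin resistance, and no puromycin gene is annotated. The vector is intended for stable miR-E-based knockdown in mammalian cells, including under single-copy integration conditions.
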