Features (pLannotate 1.2.2; 21 found; start..end, strand, type, name):
     32..233     -  CDS            TcR (fragment): tetracycline efflux protein; tet; confers resistance to tetracycline
    234..332     +  CDS            env (fragment): murine leukemia virus gPr80 envelope polyprotein precursor; env; proteolytically cleaved into gp70SU and p15TM subunits
    374..890     +  LTR            5' LTR: 5' long terminal repeat from murine embryonic stem cell virus
    954..1295    +  misc_feature   MESV Ψ: packaging signal of murine embryonic stem cell virus
   1362..1778    +  CDS            gag (truncated): truncated Moloney murine leukemia virus (MMLV) gag gene lacking the start codon
   2009..2135    +  ncRNA          3' miR-30a: sequence downstream of the 71-nt precursor of the human miR-30a microRNA (Zeng et al., 2002) miRNA
   2165..2664    +  promoter       PGK promoter: mouse phosphoglycerate kinase 1 promoter
   2678..3481    +  CDS            NeoR/KanR: aminoglycoside phosphotransferase from Tn5; aph(3')-II (or nptII); confers resistance to neomycin, kanamycin, and G418 (Geneticin®)
   3592..4054    +  misc_feature   IRES: internal ribosome entry site (IRES) of the encephalomyocarditis virus (EMCV)
   4068..4775    +  CDS            mCherry: mCherry is a basic (constitutively fluorescent) red fluorescent protein published in 2004, derived from Discosoma sp.. It is reported to be a very rapidly-maturing monomer with low acid sensitivity.
   4845..5359    +  LTR            3' LTR: 3' long terminal repeat from murine embryonic stem cell virus
   5521..5537    -  protein_bind   lac operator: The lac repressor binds to the lac operator to inhibit transcription in E. coli. This inhibition can be relieved by adding lactose or isopropyl-β-D-thiogalactopyranoside (IPTG). lac repressor encoded by lacI
   5545..5575    -  promoter       lac promoter: promoter for the E. coli lac operon
   5590..5611    -  protein_bind   CAP binding site: CAP binding activates transcription in the presence of cAMP. E. coli catabolite activator protein
   5624..5716    -  CDS            lacI (fragment): lac repressor; lacI; The lac repressor binds to the lac operator to inhibit transcription in E. coli. This inhibition can be relieved by adding lactose or isopropyl-β-D-thiogalactopyranoside (IPTG).
   5899..6487    -  rep_origin     ori: high-copy-number ColE1/pMB1/pBR322/pUC origin of replication
   6658..7518    -  CDS            AmpR: β-lactamase; bla; confers resistance to ampicillin, carbenicillin, and related antibiotics
   7519..7623    -  promoter       AmpR promoter: bla
   7718..7753    +  CDS            rop (fragment): Rop protein, which maintains plasmids at low copy number; rop
   7855..7954    +  misc_feature   bom (fragment): basis of mobility region from pBR322
   7960..32      -  CDS            lacZα (fragment) (across the origin): LacZα fragment of β-galactosidase; lacZ fragment
>Addgene plasmid #111163 | LENC | addgene full sequence | sequence record 260922 | Addgene NGS Result
TTTTCCCAGTCACGACGTTGTAAAACGACGGCGCAAGGAATGGTGCATGCAAGGAGATGGCGCCCAACAG
TCCCCCGGCCACGGGGCCTGCCACCATACCCACGCCGAAACAAGCGCTCATGAGCCCGAAGTGGCGAGCC
CGATCTTCCCCATCGGTGATGTCGGCGATATAGGCGCCAGCAACCGCACCTGTGGCGCCGGTGATGCCGG
CCACGATGCGTCCGGCGTAGAGGCGATTAGTCCAATTTGTTAAAGACAGGATATCAGTGGTCCAGGCTCT
AGTTTTGACTCAACAATATCACCAGCTGAAGCCTATAGAGTACGAGCCATAGATAAAATAAAAGATTTTA
TTTAGTCTCCAGAAAAAGGGGGGAATGAAAGACCCCACCTGTAGGTTTGGCAAGCTAGCTTAAGTAACGC
CATTTTGCAAGGCATGGAAAATACATAACTGAGAATAGAGAAGTTCAGATCAAGGTTAGGAACAGAGAGA
CAGCAGAATATGGGCCAAACAGGATATCTGTGGTAAGCAGTTCCTGCCCCGGCTCAGGGCCAAGAACAGA
TGGTCCCCAGATGCGGTCCCGCCCTCAGCAGTTTCTAGAGAACCATCAGATGTTTCCAGGGTGCCCCAAG
GACCTGAAATGACCCTGTGCCTTATTTGAACTAACCAATCAGTTCGCTTCTCGCTTCTGTTCGCGCGCTT
CTGCTCCCCGAGCTCAATAAAAGAGCCCACAACCCCTCACTCGGCGCGCCAGTCCTCCGATAGACTGCGT
CGCCCGGGTACCCGTATTCCCAATAAAGCCTCTTGCTGTTTGCATCCGAATCGTGGACTCGCTGATCCTT
GGGAGGGTCTCCTCAGATTGATTGACTGCCCACCTCGGGGGTCTTTCATTTGGAGGTTCCACCGAGATTT
GGAGACCCCTGCCCAGGGACCACCGACCCCCCCGCCGGGAGGTAAGCTGGCCAGCGGTCGTTTCGTGTCT
GTCTCTGTCTTTGTGCGTGTTTGTGCCGGCATCTAATGTTTGCGCCTGCGTCTGTACTAGTTAGCTAACT
AGCTCTGTATCTGGCGGACCCGTGGTGGAACTGACGAGTTCTGAACACCCGGCCGCAACCCTGGGAGACG
TCCCAGGGACTTTGGGGGCCGTTTTTGTGGCCCGACCTGAGGAAGGGAGTCGATGTGGAATCCGACCCCG
TCAGGATATGTGGTTCTGGTAGGAGACGAGAACCTAAAACAGTTCCCGCCTCCGTCTGAATTTTTGCTTT
CGGTTTGGAACCGAAGCCGCGCGTCTTGTCTGCTGCAGCGCTGCAGCATCGTTCTGTGTTGTCTCTGTCT
GACTGTGTTTCTGTATTTGTCTGAAAATTAGGGCCAGACTGTTACCACTCCCTTAAGTTTGACCTTAGGT
CACTGGAAAGATGTCGAGCGGATCGCTCACAACCAGTCGGTAGATGTCAAGAAGAGACGTTGGGTTACCT
TCTGCTCTGCAGAATGGCCAACCTTTAACGTCGGATGGCCGCGAGACGGCACCTTTAACCGAGACCTCAT
CACCCAGGTTAAGATCAAGGTCTTTTCACCTGGCCCGCATGGACACCCAGACCAGGTCCCCTACATCGTG
ACCTGGGAAGCCTTGGCTTTTGACCCCCCTCCCTGGGTCAAGCCCTTTGTACACCCTAAGCCTCCGCCTC
CTCTTCCTCCATCCGCCCCGTCTCTCCCCCTTGAACCTCCTCGTTCGACCCCGCCTCGATCCTCCCTTTA
TCCAGCCCTCACTCCTTCTCTAGGCGCCGGAATTAGATCTCTCGACTAGGGATAACAGGGTAATTGTTTG
AATGAGGCTTCAGTACTTTACAGAATCGTTGCCTGCACATCTTGGAAACACTTGCTGGGATTACTTCGAC
TTCTTAACCCAACAGAAGGCTCGAGAAGGTATATTGCTGTTGACAGTGAGCGCAGGAATTATAATGCTTA
TCTATAGTGAAGCCACAGATGTATAGATAAGCATTATAATTCCTATGCCTACTGCCTCGGACTTCAAGGG
GCTAGAATTCGAGCAATTATCTTGTTTACTAAAACTGAATACCTTGCTATCTCTTTGATACATTTTTACA
AAGCTGAATTAAAATGGTATAAATTAAATCACTTTTTTCAATTGACGCGTGATCTAATTCTACCGGGTAG
GGGAGGCGCTTTTCCCAAGGCAGTCTGGAGCATGCGCTTTAGCAGCCCCGCTGGGCACTTGGCGCTACAC
AAGTGGCCTCTGGCCTCGCACACATTCCACATCCACCGGTAGGCGCCAACCGGCTCCGTTCTTTGGTGGC
CCCTTCGCGCCACCTTCTACTCCTCCCCTAGTCAGGAAGTTCCCCCCCGCCCCGCAGCTCGCGTCGTGCA
GGACGTGACAAATGGAAGTAGCACGTCTCACTAGTCTCGTGCAGATGGACAGCACCGCTGAGCAATGGAA
GCGGGTAGGCCTTTGGGGCAGCGGCCAATAGCAGCTTTGCTCCTTCGCTTTCTGGGCTCAGAGGCTGGGA
AGGGGTGGGTCCGGGGGCGGGCTCAGGGGCGGGCTCAGGGGCGGGGCGGGCGCCCGAAGGTCCTCCGGAG
GCCCGGCATTCTGCACGCTTCAAAAGCGCACGTCTGCCGCGCTGTTCTCCTCTTCCTCATCTCCGGGCCT
TTCGACCTGCAGCCAATATGGGATCGGCCATTGAACAAGATGGATTGCACGCAGGTTCTCCGGCCGCTTG
GGTGGAGAGGCTATTCGGCTATGACTGGGCACAACAGACAATCGGCTGCTCTGATGCCGCCGTGTTCCGG
CTGTCAGCGCAGGGGCGCCCGGTTCTTTTTGTCAAGACCGACCTGTCCGGTGCCCTGAATGAACTGCAGG
ACGAGGCAGCGCGGCTATCGTGGCTGGCCACGACGGGCGTTCCTTGCGCAGCTGTGCTCGACGTTGTCAC
TGAAGCGGGAAGGGACTGGCTGCTATTGGGCGAAGTGCCGGGGCAGGATCTCCTGTCATCTCACCTTGCT
CCTGCCGAGAAAGTATCCATCATGGCTGATGCAATGCGGCGGCTGCATACGCTTGATCCGGCTACCTGCC
CATTCGACCACCAAGCGAAACATCGCATCGAGCGAGCACGTACTCGGATGGAAGCCGGTCTTGTCGATCA
GGATGATCTGGACGAAGAGCATCAGGGGCTCGCGCCAGCCGAACTGTTCGCCAGGCTCAAGGCGCGCATG
CCCGACGGCGAGGATCTCGTCGTGACCCATGGCGATGCCTGCTTGCCGAATATCATGGTGGAAAATGGCC
GCTTTTCTGGATTCATCGACTGTGGCCGGCTGGGTGTGGCGGACCGCTATCAGGACATAGCGTTGGCTAC
CCGTGATATTGCTGAAGAGCTTGGCGGCGAATGGGCTGACCGCTTCCTCGTGCTTTACGGTATCGCCGCT
CCCGATTCGCAGCGCATCGCCTTCTATCGCCTTCTTGACGAGTTCTTCTGAGCAATTCCGCCCCCCCCCC
CTAACGTTACTGGCCGAAGCCGCTTGGAATAAGGCCGGTGTGCGTTTGTCTATATGTTATTTTCCACCAT
ATTGCCGTCTTTTGGCAATGTGAGGGCCCGGAAACCTGGCCCTGTCTTCTTGACGAGCATTCCTAGGGGT
CTTTCCCCTCTCGCCAAAGGAATGCAAGGTCTGTTGAATGTCGTGAAGGAAGCAGTTCCTCTGGAAGCTT
CTTGAAGACAAACAACGTCTGTAGCGACCCTTTGCAGGCAGCGGAACCCCCCACCTGGCGACAGGTGCCT
CTGCGGCCAAAAGCCACGTGTATAAGATACACCTGCAAAGGCGGCACAACCCCAGTGCCACGTTGTGAGT
TGGATAGTTGTGGAAAGAGTCAAATGGCTCTCCTCAAGCGTATTCAACAAGGGGCTGAAGGATGCCCAGA
AGGTACCCCATTGTATGGGATCTGATCTGGGGCCTCGGTGCACATGCTTTACATGTGTTTAGTCGAGGTT
AAAAAAACGTCTAGGCCCCCCGAACCACGGGGACGTGGTTTTCCTTTGAAAAACACGATGATAATATGGC
CACAACCATGGTGAGCAAGGGCGAGGAGGATAACATGGCCATCATCAAGGAGTTCATGCGCTTCAAGGTG
CACATGGAGGGCTCCGTGAACGGCCACGAGTTCGAGATCGAGGGCGAGGGCGAGGGCCGCCCCTACGAGG
GCACCCAGACCGCCAAGCTGAAGGTGACCAAGGGTGGCCCCCTGCCCTTCGCCTGGGACATCCTGTCCCC
TCAGTTCATGTACGGCTCCAAGGCCTACGTGAAGCACCCCGCCGACATCCCCGACTACTTGAAGCTGTCC
TTCCCCGAGGGCTTCAAGTGGGAGCGCGTGATGAACTTCGAGGACGGCGGCGTGGTGACCGTGACCCAGG
ACTCCTCCCTGCAGGACGGCGAGTTCATCTACAAGGTGAAGCTGCGCGGCACCAACTTCCCCTCCGACGG
CCCCGTAATGCAGAAGAAGACCATGGGCTGGGAGGCCTCCTCCGAGCGGATGTACCCCGAGGACGGCGCC
CTGAAGGGCGAGATCAAGCAGAGGCTGAAGCTGAAGGACGGCGGCCACTACGACGCTGAGGTCAAGACCA
CCTACAAGGCCAAGAAGCCCGTGCAGCTGCCCGGCGCCTACAACGTCAACATCAAGTTGGACATCACCTC
CCACAACGAGGACTACACCATCGTGGAACAGTACGAACGCGCCGAGGGCCGCCACTCCACCGGCGGCATG
GACGAGCTGTACAAGTAAGTCGACCTGCAGCCAAGCTTATCGATAAAATAAAAGATTTTATTTAGTCTCC
AGAAAAAGGGGGGAATGAAAGACCCCACCTGTAGGTTTGGCAAGCTAGCTTAAGTAACGCCATTTTGCAA
GGCATGGAAAATACATAACTGAGAATAGAGAAGTTCAGATCAAGGTTAGGAACAGAGAGACAGCAGAATA
TGGGCCAAACAGGATATCTGTGGTAAGCAGTTCCTGCCCCGGCTCAGGGCCAAGAACAGATGGTCCCCAG
ATGCGGTCCCGCCCTCAGCAGTTTCTAGAGAACCATCAGATGTTTCCAGGGTGCCCCAAGGACCTGAAAT
GACCCTGTGCCTTATTTGAACTAACCAATCAGTTCGCTTCTCGCTTCTGTTCGCGCGCTTCTGCTCCCCG
AGCTCAATAAAAGAGCCCACAACCCCTCACTCGGCGCGCCAGTCCTCCGATAGACTGCGTCGCCCGGGTA
CCCGTGTATCCAATAAACCCTCTTGCAGTTGCATCCGACTTGTGGTCTCGCTGTTCCTTGGGAGGGTCTC
CTCTGAGTGATTGACTACCCGTCAGCGGGGGTCTTTCATGGGTAACAGTTTCTTGAAGTTGGAGAACAAC
ATTCTGAGGGTAGGAGTCGAATATTAAGTAATCCTGACTCAATTAGCCACTGTTTTGAATCCACATACTC
CAATACTCCTGAAATAGTTCATTATGGACAGCGCAGAAAGAGCTGGGGAGAATTGTGAAATTGTTATCCG
CTCACAATTCCACACAACATACGAGCCGGAAGCATAAAGTGTAAAGCCTGGGGTGCCTAATGAGTGAGCT
AACTCACATTAATTGCGTTGCGCTCACTGCCCGCTTTCCAGTCGGGAAACCTGTCGTGCCAGCTGCATTA
ATGAATCGGCCAACGCGCGGGGAGAGGCGGTTTGCGTATTGGGCGCTCTTCCGCTTCCTCGCTCACTGAC
TCGCTGCGCTCGGTCGTTCGGCTGCGGCGAGCGGTATCAGCTCACTCAAAGGCGGTAATACGGTTATCCA
CAGAATCAGGGGATAACGCAGGAAAGAACATGTGAGCAAAAGGCCAGCAAAAGGCCAGGAACCGTAAAAA
GGCCGCGTTGCTGGCGTTTTTCCATAGGCTCCGCCCCCCTGACGAGCATCACAAAAATCGACGCTCAAGT
CAGAGGTGGCGAAACCCGACAGGACTATAAAGATACCAGGCGTTTCCCCCTGGAAGCTCCCTCGTGCGCT
CTCCTGTTCCGACCCTGCCGCTTACCGGATACCTGTCCGCCTTTCTCCCTTCGGGAAGCGTGGCGCTTTC
TCATAGCTCACGCTGTAGGTATCTCAGTTCGGTGTAGGTCGTTCGCTCCAAGCTGGGCTGTGTGCACGAA
CCCCCCGTTCAGCCCGACCGCTGCGCCTTATCCGGTAACTATCGTCTTGAGTCCAACCCGGTAAGACACG
ACTTATCGCCACTGGCAGCAGCCACTGGTAACAGGATTAGCAGAGCGAGGTATGTAGGCGGTGCTACAGA
GTTCTTGAAGTGGTGGCCTAACTACGGCTACACTAGAAGAACAGTATTTGGTATCTGCGCTCTGCTGAAG
CCAGTTACCTTCGGAAAAAGAGTTGGTAGCTCTTGATCCGGCAAACAAACCACCGCTGGTAGCGGTGGTT
TTTTTGTTTGCAAGCAGCAGATTACGCGCAGAAAAAAAGGATCTCAAGAAGATCCTTTGATCTTTTCTAC
GGGGTCTGACGCTCAGTGGAACGAAAACTCACGTTAAGGGATTTTGGTCATGAGATTATCAAAAAGGATC
TTCACCTAGATCCTTTTAAATTAAAAATGAAGTTTTAAATCAATCTAAAGTATATATGAGTAAACTTGGT
CTGACAGTTACCAATGCTTAATCAGTGAGGCACCTATCTCAGCGATCTGTCTATTTCGTTCATCCATAGT
TGCCTGACTCCCCGTCGTGTAGATAACTACGATACGGGAGGGCTTACCATCTGGCCCCAGTGCTGCAATG
ATACCGCGAGACCCACGCTCACCGGCTCCAGATTTATCAGCAATAAACCAGCCAGCCGGAAGGGCCGAGC
GCAGAAGTGGTCCTGCAACTTTATCCGCCTCCATCCAGTCTATTAATTGTTGCCGGGAAGCTAGAGTAAG
TAGTTCGCCAGTTAATAGTTTGCGCAACGTTGTTGCCATTGCTACAGGCATCGTGGTGTCACGCTCGTCG
TTTGGTATGGCTTCATTCAGCTCCGGTTCCCAACGATCAAGGCGAGTTACATGATCCCCCATGTTGTGCA
AAAAAGCGGTTAGCTCCTTCGGTCCTCCGATCGTTGTCAGAAGTAAGTTGGCCGCAGTGTTATCACTCAT
GGTTATGGCAGCACTGCATAATTCTCTTACTGTCATGCCATCCGTAAGATGCTTTTCTGTGACTGGTGAG
TACTCAACCAAGTCATTCTGAGAATAGTGTATGCGGCGACCGAGTTGCTCTTGCCCGGCGTCAATACGGG
ATAATACCGCGCCACATAGCAGAACTTTAAAAGTGCTCATCATTGGAAAACGTTCTTCGGGGCGAAAACT
CTCAAGGATCTTACCGCTGTTGAGATCCAGTTCGATGTAACCCACTCGTGCACCCAACTGATCTTCAGCA
TCTTTTACTTTCACCAGCGTTTCTGGGTGAGCAAAAACAGGAAGGCAAAATGCCGCAAAAAAGGGAATAA
GGGCGACACGGAAATGTTGAATACTCATACTCTTCCTTTTTCAATATTATTGAAGCATTTATCAGGGTTA
TTGTCTCATGAGCGGATACATATTTGAATGTATTTAGAAAAATAAACAAATAGGGGTTCCGCGCACATTT
CCCCGAAAAGTGCCACCTGACGTCTAAGAAACCATTATTATCATGACATTAACCTATAAAAATAGGCGTA
TCACGAGGCCCTTTCGTCTCGCGCGTTTCGGTGATGACGGTGAAAACCTCTGACACATGCAGCTCCCGGA
GACGGTCACAGCTTGTCTGTAAGCGGATGCCGGGAGCAGACAAGCCCGTCAGGGCGCGTCAGCGGGTGTT
GGCGGGTGTCGGGGCTGGCTTAACTATGCGGCATCAGAGCAGATTGTACTGAGAGTGCACCATATGCGGT
GTGAAATACCGCACAGATGCGTAAGGAGAAAATACCGCATCAGGCGCCATTCGCCATTCAGGCTGCGCAA
CTGTTGGGAAGGGCGATCGGTGCGGGCCTCTTCGCTATTACGCCAGCTGGCGAAAGGGGGATGTGCTGCA
AGGCGATTAAGTTGGGTAACGCCAGGG
